>Addgene plasmid #235465 | pHK002.6 | addgene full sequence | sequence record 468609 | Addgene NGS Result
GAATGAAGCCATACCAAACGACGAGCGTGACACCACGATGCCTGCAGCAATGGCAACAACGTTGCGCAAA
CTATTAACTGGCGAACTACTTACTCTAGCTTCCCGGCAACAATTAATAGACTGGATGGAGGCGGATAAAG
TTGCAGGACCACTTCTGCGCTCGGCCCTTCCGGCTGGCTGGTTTATTGCTGATAAATCTGGAGCCGGTGA
GCGTGGGTCTCGCGGTATCATTGCAGCACTGGGGCCAGATGGTAAGCCCTCCCGTATCGTAGTTATCTAC
ACGACGGGGAGTCAGGCAACTATGGATGAACGAAATAGACAGATCGCTGAGATAGGTGCCTCACTGATTA
AGCATTGGTAACTGTCAGACCAAGTTTACTCATATATACTTTAGATTGATTTAAAACTTCATTTTTAATT
TAAAAGGATCTAGGTGAAGATCCTTTTTGATAATCTCATGACCAAAATCCCTTAACGTGAGTTTTCGTTC
CACTGAGCGTCAGACCCCGTAGAAAAGATCAAAGGATCTTCTTGAGATCCTTTTTTTCTGCGCGTAATCT
GCTGCTTGCAAACAAAAAAACCACCGCTACCAGCGGTGGTTTGTTTGCCGGATCAAGAGCTACCAACTCT
TTTTCCGAAGGTAACTGGCTTCAGCAGAGCGCAGATACCAAATACTGTCCTTCTAGTGTAGCCGTAGTTA
GGCCACCACTTCAAGAACTCTGTAGCACCGCCTACATACCTCGCTCTGCTAATCCTGTTACCAGTGGCTG
CTGCCAGTGGCGATAAGTCGTGTCTTACCGGGTTGGACTCAAGACGATAGTTACCGGATAAGGCGCAGCG
GTCGGGCTGAACGGGGGGTTCGTGCACACAGCCCAGCTTGGAGCGAACGACCTACACCGAACTGAGATAC
CTACAGCGTGAGCTATGAGAAAGCGCCACGCTTCCCGAAGGGAGAAAGGCGGACAGGTATCCGGTAAGCG
GCAGGGTCGGAACAGGAGAGCGCACGAGGGAGCTTCCAGGGGGAAACGCCTGGTATCTTTATAGTCCTGT
CGGGTTTCGCCACCTCTGACTTGAGCGTCGATTTTTGTGATGCTCGTCAGGGGGGCGGAGCCTATGGAAA
AACGCCAGCAACGCGGCCTTTTTACGGTTCCTGGCCTTTTGCTGGCCTTTTGCTCACATGTTCTTTCCTG
CGTTATCCCCTGATTCTGTGGATAACCGTATTACCGCCTTTGAGTGAGCTGATACCGCTCGCCGCAGCCG
AACGACCGAGCGCAGCGAGTCAGTGAGCGAGGAAGCGGAAGAGCGCCTGATGCGGTATTTTCTCCTTACG
CATCTGTGCGGTATTTCACACCGCAATGGTGCACTCTCAGTACAATCTGCTCTGATGCCGCATAGTTAAG
CCAGTATACACTCCGCTATCGCTACGTGACTGGGTCATGGCTGCGCCCCGACACCCGCCAACACCCGCTG
ACGCGCCCTGACGGGCTTGTCTGCTCCCGGCATCCGCTTACAGACAAGCTGTGACCGTCTCCGGGAGCTG
CATGTGTCAGAGGTTTTCACCGTCATCACCGAAACGCGCGAGGCAGCTGCGGTAAAGCTCATCAGCGTGG
TCGTGAAGCGATTCACAGATGTCTGCCTGTTCATCCGCGTCCAGCTCGTTGAGTTTCTCCAGAAGCGTTA
ATGTCTGGCTTCTGATAAAGCGGGCCATGTTAAGGGCGGTTTTTTCCTGTTTGGTCACTGATGCCTCCGT
GTAAGGGGGATTTCTGTTCATGGGGGTAATGATACCGATGAAACGAGAGAGGATGCTCACGATACGGGTT
ACTGATGATGAACATGCCCGGTTACTGGAACGTTGTGAGGGTAAACAACTGGCGGTATGGATGCGGCGGG
ACCAGAGAAAAATCACTCAGGGTCAATGCCAGCGCTTCGTTAATACAGATGTAGGTGTTCCACAGGGTAG
CCAGCAGCATCCTGCGATGCAGATCCGGAACATAATGGTGCAGGGCGCTGACTTCCGCGTTTCCAGACTT
TACGAAACACGGAAACCGAAGACCATTCATGTTGTTGCTCAGGTCGCAGACGTTTTGCAGCAGCAGTCGC
TTCACGTTCGCTCGCGTATCGGTGATTCATTCTGCTAACCAGTAAGGCAACCCCGCCAGCCTAGCCGGGT
CCTCAACGACAGGAGCACGATCATGCGCACCCGTGGCCAGGACCCAACGCTGCCCGAGATCTCGATCCCG
CGAAATTTGTTCCAGTTTGGAACAAGAGTCCACTATTAAAGAACGTGGACTCCAACGTCAAAGG
[49 nt withheld, positions 2305-2353]
T
[91 nt withheld, positions 2355-2445]
G
[124 nt withheld, positions 2447-2570]
CCATTCGCCATTCAGGCTGCGCAACTGTTGGGAAGGGCGATCGGTGCGGGCCTCTTCGCTATTACGCCAG
CTGGCGAAAGGGGGATGTGCTGCAAGGCGATTAAGTTGGGTAACGCCAGGGTTTTCCCAGTCACGACGTT
GTAAAAAGACGGCCAGTTTAAGCTAGCTCAGTCCTAGGTATAATGCTAGCCAGCCTGCGGTCCGGGTTCA
CTGCCGTATAGGCAGTTTAGTAGTCTACTTAGATGGTTTCAGAGCTATGCTGGAAACAGCATAGCAAGTT
GAAATAAGGCTAGTCCGTTATCAACTTGAAAAAGTGGCACCGAGTCGGTGCGTTCACTGCCGTATAGGCA
GTCGCTGGGACGCCCGATTCTGCAGATATCCATCACACTGGCGGCCGCTCGAGCAGATCCGGCTGCTAAC
AAAGCCCGAAAGGAAGCTGAGTTGGCTGCTGCCACCGCTGAGCAATAACTAGCATAACCCCTTGGGGCCT
CTAAACGGGTCTTGAGGGGTTTTTTGCTGAAAGGAGGAACTATATCCGGATAATTCTTGAAGACGAAAGG
GCCTCGTGATACGCCTATTTTTATAGGTTAATGTCATGATAATAATGGTTTCTTAGACGTCAGGTGGCAC
TTTTCGGGGAAATGTGCGCGGAACCCCTATTTGTTTATTTTTCTAAATACATTCAAATATGTATCCGCTC
ATGAGACAATAACCCTGATAAATGCTTCAATAATATTGAAAAAGGAAGAGTATGAGTATTCAACATTTCC
GTGTCGCCCTTATTCCCTTTTTTGCGGCATTTTGCCTTCCTGTTTTTGCTCACCCAGAAACGCTGGTGAA
AGTAAAAGATGCTGAAGATCAGTTGGGTGCACGAGTGGGTTACATCGAACTGGATCTCAACAGCGGTAAG
ATCCTTGAGAGTTTTCGCCCCGAAGAACGTTTTCCAATGATGAGCACTTTTAAAGTTCTGCTATGTGGCG
CGGTATTATCCCGTGTTGACGCCGGGCAAGAGCAACTCGGTCGCCGCATACACTATTCTCAGAATGACTT
GGTTGAGTACTCACCAGTCACAGAAAAGCATCTTACGGATGGCATGACAGTAAGAGAATTATGCAGTGCT
GCCATAACCATGAGTGATAACACTGCGGCCAACTTACTTCTGACAACGATCGGAGGACCGAAGGAGCTAA
CCGCTTTTTTGCACAACATGGGGGATCATGTAACTCGCCTTGATCGTTGGGAACCGGAGCT
Features (pLannotate 1.2.2; 13 found; start..end, strand, type, name):
    532..1120    +  rep_origin     ori: high-copy-number ColE1/pMB1/pBR322/pUC origin of replication
   1306..1445    -  misc_feature   bom: basis of mobility region from pBR322
   1547..1738    -  CDS            rop: Rop protein, which maintains plasmids at low copy number; rop
   1755..2135    +  CDS            YPB1_ECOLX: Protein predicted: Swiss-Prot protein existence level 4. From Escherichia coli.
   2247..2570    -  rep_origin     f1 ori (fragment) (sequence partly withheld): f1 bacteriophage origin of replication; arrow indicates direction of (+) strand synthesis
   2574..2727    -  CDS            lacZα (fragment): LacZα fragment of β-galactosidase; lacZ fragment
   2731..2760    +  promoter       J23119 promoter (fragment): bacterial promoter (Registry of Standard Biological Parts BBa J23119)
   2775..2802    +  ncRNA          CRISPR-DR4: Accession: RF01317 - CRISPR RNA direct repeat element
   2834..2901    +  misc_RNA       tracrRNA (fragment): trans-activating CRISPR RNA for the Streptococcus pyogenes CRISPR/Cas9 system
   2982..3031    +  CDS            SET1 (fragment): solubility-enhancement tag derived from T7 phage gene 10B
   3039..3086    +  terminator     T7 terminator: transcription terminator for bacteriophage T7 RNA polymerase
   3217..3321    +  promoter       AmpR promoter: bla
   3322..361     +  CDS            AmpR (across the origin): β-lactamase; bla; confers resistance to ampicillin, carbenicillin, and related antibiotics
