>Addgene plasmid #235465 | pHK002.6 | depositor full sequence | sequence record 469674 | pHK002.6 sequence 3826 bps
CCCTGCACCATTATGTTCCGGATCTGCATCGCAGGATGCTGCTGGCTACCCTGTGGAACACCTACATCTG
TATTAACGAAGCGCTGGCATTGACCCTGAGTGATTTTTCTCTGGTCCCGCCGCATCCATACCGCCAGTTG
TTTACCCTCACAACGTTCCAGTAACCGGGCATGTTCATCATCAGTAACCCGTATCGTGAGCATCCTCTCT
CGTTTCATCGGTATCATTACCCCCATGAACAGAAATCCCCCTTACACGGAGGCATCAGTGACCAAACAGG
AAAAAACCGCCCTTAACATGGCCCGCTTTATCAGAAGCCAGACATTAACGCTTCTGGAGAAACTCAACGA
GCTGGACGCGGATGAACAGGCAGACATCTGTGAATCGCTTCACGACCACGCTGATGAGCTTTACCGCAGC
TGCCTCGCGCGTTTCGGTGATGACGGTGAAAACCTCTGACACATGCAGCTCCCGGAGACGGTCACAGCTT
GTCTGTAAGCGGATGCCGGGAGCAGACAAGCCCGTCAGGGCGCGTCAGCGGGTGTTGGCGGGTGTCGGGG
CGCAGCCATGACCCAGTCACGTAGCGATAGCGGAGTGTATACTGGCTTAACTATGCGGCATCAGAGCAGA
TTGTACTGAGAGTGCACCATATATGCGGTGTGAAATACCGCACAGATGCGTAAGGAGAAAATACCGCATC
AGGCGCTCTTCCGCTTCCTCGCTCACTGACTCGCTGCGCTCGGTCGTTCGGCTGCGGCGAGCGGTATCAG
CTCACTCAAAGGCGGTAATACGGTTATCCACAGAATCAGGGGATAACGCAGGAAAGAACATGTGAGCAAA
AGGCCAGCAAAAGGCCAGGAACCGTAAAAAGGCCGCGTTGCTGGCGTTTTTCCATAGGCTCCGCCCCCCT
GACGAGCATCACAAAAATCGACGCTCAAGTCAGAGGTGGCGAAACCCGACAGGACTATAAAGATACCAGG
CGTTTCCCCCTGGAAGCTCCCTCGTGCGCTCTCCTGTTCCGACCCTGCCGCTTACCGGATACCTGTCCGC
CTTTCTCCCTTCGGGAAGCGTGGCGCTTTCTCATAGCTCACGCTGTAGGTATCTCAGTTCGGTGTAGGTC
GTTCGCTCCAAGCTGGGCTGTGTGCACGAACCCCCCGTTCAGCCCGACCGCTGCGCCTTATCCGGTAACT
ATCGTCTTGAGTCCAACCCGGTAAGACACGACTTATCGCCACTGGCAGCAGCCACTGGTAACAGGATTAG
CAGAGCGAGGTATGTAGGCGGTGCTACAGAGTTCTTGAAGTGGTGGCCTAACTACGGCTACACTAGAAGG
ACAGTATTTGGTATCTGCGCTCTGCTGAAGCCAGTTACCTTCGGAAAAAGAGTTGGTAGCTCTTGATCCG
GCAAACAAACCACCGCTGGTAGCGGTGGTTTTTTTGTTTGCAAGCAGCAGATTACGCGCAGAAAAAAAGG
ATCTCAAGAAGATCCTTTGATCTTTTCTACGGGGTCTGACGCTCAGTGGAACGAAAACTCACGTTAAGGG
ATTTTGGTCATGAGATTATCAAAAAGGATCTTCACCTAGATCCTTTTAAATTAAAAATGAAGTTTTAAAT
CAATCTAAAGTATATATGAGTAAACTTGGTCTGACAGTTACCAATGCTTAATCAGTGAGGCACCTATCTC
AGCGATCTGTCTATTTCGTTCATCCATAGTTGCCTGACTCCCCGTCGTGTAGATAACTACGATACGGGAG
GGCTTACCATCTGGCCCCAGTGCTGCAATGATACCGCGAGACCCACGCTCACCGGCTCCAGATTTATCAG
CAATAAACCAGCCAGCCGGAAGGGCCGAGCGCAGAAGTGGTCCTGCAACTTTATCCGCCTCCATCCAGTC
TATTAATTGTTGCCGGGAAGCTAGAGTAAGTAGTTCGCCAGTTAATAGTTTGCGCAACGTTGTTGCCATT
GCTGCAGGCATCGTGGTGTCACGCTCGTCGTTTGGTATGGCTTCATTCAGCTCCGGTTCCCAACGATCAA
GGCGAGTTACATGATCCCCCATGTTGTGCAAAAAAGCGGTTAGCTCCTTCGGTCCTCCGATCGTTGTCAG
AAGTAAGTTGGCCGCAGTGTTATCACTCATGGTTATGGCAGCACTGCATAATTCTCTTACTGTCATGCCA
TCCGTAAGATGCTTTTCTGTGACTGGTGAGTACTCAACCAAGTCATTCTGAGAATAGTGTATGCGGCGAC
CGAGTTGCTCTTGCCCGGCGTCAACACGGGATAATACCGCGCCACATAGCAGAACTTTAAAAGTGCTCAT
CATTGGAAAACGTTCTTCGGGGCGAAAACTCTCAAGGATCTTACCGCTGTTGAGATCCAGTTCGATGTAA
CCCACTCGTGCACCCAACTGATCTTCAGCATCTTTTACTTTCACCAGCGTTTCTGGGTGAGCAAAAACAG
GAAGGCAAAATGCCGCAAAAAAGGGAATAAGGGCGACACGGAAATGTTGAATACTCATACTCTTCCTTTT
TCAATATTATTGAAGCATTTATCAGGGTTATTGTCTCATGAGCGGATACATATTTGAATGTATTTAGAAA
AATAAACAAATAGGGGTTCCGCGCACATTTCCCCGAAAAGTGCCACCTGACGTCTAAGAAACCATTATTA
TCATGACATTAACCTATAAAAATAGGCGTATCACGAGGCCCTTTCGTCTTCAAGAATTATCCGGATATAG
TTCCTCCTTTCAGCAAAAAACCCCTCAAGACCCGTTTAGAGGCCCCAAGGGGTTATGCTAGTTATTGCTC
AGCGGTGGCAGCAGCCAACTCAGCTTCCTTTCGGGCTTTGTTAGCAGCCGGATCTGCTCGAGCGGCCGCC
AGTGTGATGGATATCTGCAGAATCGGGCGTCCCAGCGACTGCCTATACGGCAGTGAACGCACCGACTCGG
TGCCACTTTTTCAAGTTGATAACGGACTAGCCTTATTTCAACTTGCTATGCTGTTTCCAGCATAGCTCTG
AAACCATCTAAGTAGACTACTAAACTGCCTATACGGCAGTGAACCCGGACCGCAGGCTGGCTAGCATTAT
ACCTAGGACTGAGCTAGCTGTCAAACTGGCCGTCGTTTTACAACGTCGTGACTGGGAAAACCCTGGCGTT
ACCCAACTTAATCGCCTTGCAGCACATCCCCCTTTCGCCAGCTGGCGTAATAGCGAAGAGGCCCGCACCG
ATCGCCCTTCCCAACAGTTGCGCAGCCTGAATGGCGAATGG
[124 nt withheld, positions 3262-3385]
C
[91 nt withheld, positions 3387-3477]
A
[49 nt withheld, positions 3479-3527]
CCTTTGACGTTGGAGTCCACGTTCTTTAATAGTGGACTCTTGTTCCAAACTGGAACAAATTTCGCGGGAT
CGAGATCTCGGGCAGCGTTGGGTCCTGGCCACGGGTGCGCATGATCGTGCTCCTGTCGTTGAGGACCCGG
CTAGGCTGGCGGGGTTGCCTTACTGGTTAGCAGAATGAATCACCGATACGCGAGCGAACGTGAAGCGACT
GCTGCTGCAAAACGTCTGCGACCTGAGCAACAACATGAATGGTCTTCGGTTTCCGTGTTTCGTAAAGTCT
GGAAACGCGGAAGTCAGCG
Features (pLannotate 1.2.2; 13 found; start..end, strand, type, name):
    268..459     +  CDS            rop: Rop protein, which maintains plasmids at low copy number; rop
    561..703     +  misc_feature   bom: basis of mobility region from pBR322
    889..1477    -  rep_origin     ori: high-copy-number ColE1/pMB1/pBR322/pUC origin of replication
   1648..2508    -  CDS            AmpR: β-lactamase; bla; confers resistance to ampicillin, carbenicillin, and related antibiotics
   2509..2613    -  promoter       AmpR promoter: bla
   2744..2791    -  terminator     T7 terminator: transcription terminator for bacteriophage T7 RNA polymerase
   2799..2848    -  CDS            SET1 (fragment): solubility-enhancement tag derived from T7 phage gene 10B
   2929..2996    -  misc_RNA       tracrRNA (fragment): trans-activating CRISPR RNA for the Streptococcus pyogenes CRISPR/Cas9 system
   3026..3053    -  ncRNA          CRISPR-DR4: Accession: RF01317 - CRISPR RNA direct repeat element
   3070..3104    -  promoter       J23119 promoter: bacterial promoter (Registry of Standard Biological Parts BBa J23119)
   3105..3258    +  CDS            lacZα (fragment): LacZα fragment of β-galactosidase; lacZ fragment
   3262..3585    +  rep_origin     f1 ori (fragment) (sequence partly withheld): f1 bacteriophage origin of replication; arrow indicates direction of (+) strand synthesis
   3697..251     -  CDS            YPB1_ECOLX (across the origin): Protein predicted: Swiss-Prot protein existence level 4. From Escherichia coli.
