[The description below was written by a language model from this plasmid's Addgene catalogue record and pLannotate feature annotations shown in this document.]
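Description:
pHK002.6 is a small (about 3.8 kb) synthetic-biology "message" phagemid for Escherichia coli, built on a pBR322/pET-type backbone by Gibson assembly. It replicates as a double-stranded plasmid from the ColE1/pMB1-family origin and retains the pBR322 bom region and the rop gene. Rop normally moderates copy number, although the catalogue entry lists the plasmid as high copy. Selection is by ampicillin resistance, from β-lactamase expressed from its native bla promoter. A fragment of the f1 bacteriophage origin is also annotated. This is the element that lets a filamentous-phage replication and packaging machinery make single-stranded copies and load them into M13-type particles. The phagemid encodes no phage proteins, so the depositor notes that a separate helper phagemid is required for transfer.

The payload is sgRNA6, a synthetic single guide RNA transcribed from the strong constitutive J23119 promoter. The annotation detects the scaffold as a CRISPR direct-repeat element plus a Streptococcus pyogenes tracrRNA fragment, which indicates a Cas9-family guide, and a T7 terminator lies downstream. The short lacZα and SET1 fragments and the predicted YPB1 open reading frame appear to be backbone or cloning remnants rather than functional parts.

According to the record, the construct is used in engineered intercellular communication. Sender cells package the phagemid into M13 particles, and receiver cells that take it up express the guide, which drives CRISPR-based gene regulation for multicellular computing. The target of sgRNA6 and the Cas protein partner are not stated. The depositor and sequencing-derived records differ by a few nucleotides and in orientation, but they show the same feature set.
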