Addgene plasmid #235465: pHK002.6
Purpose: Message phagemid carrying sgRNA6 (prom. J23119, backbone pBR322)
Depositing lab: Yolanda Schaerli. Depositing organization: Universite de Lausanne (UNIL). Publication: Engineering intercellular communication using M13 phagemid and CRISPR-based gene regulation for multicellular computing in Escherichia coli. Kusumawardhani H, Zoppi F, Avendano R, Schaerli Y. Nat Commun. 2025 Apr 15;16(1):3569. doi: 10.1038/s41467-025-58760-z. PubMed 40234414.
Backbone
  Vector backbone: pBR322/pET
  Vector type: Synthetic Biology
Growth in bacteria
  Bacterial resistance: Ampicillin, 100 μg/mL
  Growth temperature: 37°C
  Growth strain: DH5alpha
  Copy number: High Copy
Gene/Insert
  Gene/Insert name: sgRNA6
  gRNA/shRNA sequence: TTTAGTAGTCTACTTAGATGGTTTcAGAGCTATGCTGGAAACAGCATAGCAAGTTgAAATAAGGCTAGTCCGTTATCAACTTGAAAAAGTGGCACCGAGTCGGTGC
  Species: Synthetic
  Cloning method: Gibson Cloning
Terms and licenses: Academic/Nonprofit Terms; Industry Terms: Not Available to Industry
Depositor comments: JM101 (working strain for phagemid transfer). Requires the helper phagemid, e.g. HP17_KO7 (Addgene plasmid #120346). Please visit https://doi.org/10.1101/2024.08.28.610043 for bioRxiv preprint.
How to cite: pHK002.6 was a gift from Yolanda Schaerli (Addgene plasmid # 235465 ; http://n2t.net/addgene:235465 ; RRID:Addgene_235465)
